Addgene plasmid #63311: pFusX2-29
Purpose: Encodes RVD positions 4-6 in TALEN assembly
Depositing lab: Stephen Ekker. Depositing organization: Mayo Foundation for Medical Education and Research. Publication: FusX: A rapid one-step TALE assembly system for genome science. Ma AC, McNulty MS, Tanya PL, Jarryd CM, Martinez-Galvez G, Argue DP, Lee HB, Urban MD, Bullard CE, Blackburn PR, Man TK, Clark KJ, Ekker SC. Hum Gene Ther. 2016 Jun;27(6):451-63. doi: 10.1089/hum.2015.172 PubMed 26854857.
Backbone
  Vector backbone: FusX2
  Backbone size w/o insert (bp): 3006
  Vector type: TALEN
Growth in bacteria
  Bacterial resistance: Spectinomycin, 50 μg/mL
  Growth temperature: 37°C
  Growth strain: DH5alpha
  Copy number: High Copy
Gene/Insert
  Gene/Insert name: HD NG NI (alt name: X2_CTA)
  Species: Synthetic
  Mutation: none
  Cloning method: Restriction Enzyme; 5′ cloning site BsaI (destroyed during cloning); 3′ cloning site BsaI (destroyed during cloning)
  Sequencing primers: 5′ pCR8_F1; 3′ pCR8_R1
Terms and licenses: Academic/Nonprofit Terms; Industry Terms: Not Available to Industry
How to cite: pFusX2-29 was a gift from Stephen Ekker (Addgene plasmid # 63311 ; http://n2t.net/addgene:63311 ; RRID:Addgene_63311)
