[The description below was written by a language model from this plasmid's Addgene catalogue record.]
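Description:
pFusX2-29 is a component plasmid of the FusX TALE assembly system, a library-based kit designed for rapid one-step construction of TALE arrays and TALENs. It is built on the FusX2 backbone (about 3 kb without insert), is maintained in E. coli as a high-copy plasmid, and is selected with spectinomycin. The record does not name the origin of replication or list any other backbone features. It is a bacterial cloning intermediate rather than an expression vector, and no promoter driving the insert is recorded.

The payload is a synthetic, pre-assembled trimer of TALE repeats carrying the repeat-variable diresidues HD, NG and NI, which under the standard TALE code recognise C, T and A respectively, hence the alternative name X2_CTA. This trimer occupies RVD positions 4 to 6 of the final TALE DNA-binding array. The insert was cloned using BsaI sites that were destroyed in the process, consistent with Golden Gate-style type IIS cloning, in which defined overhangs set the order of the fragments. The record does not state which enzyme or overhangs are used to release the trimer in the subsequent assembly step.

In use, a researcher picks the library member from each positional set (FusX2 being the set for positions 4 to 6) whose triplet matches the corresponding bases of the chosen target sequence, then combines these plasmids in a single reaction to build a full-length custom TALE repeat array in a receiver vector. This plasmid would be chosen whenever the target reads CTA at positions 4 to 6. The resulting TALENs or other TALE fusions are used for targeted genome editing and related applications.
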