>Addgene plasmid #63311 | pFusX2-29 | depositor partial sequence | sequence record 105140 | pFusX2_CTA
AGTCTTAAGCGTCTCCCTGACCCCGGACCAAGTGGTGGCTATCGCCAGCCACGATGGCGGCAAGCAAGCG
CTCGAAACGGTGCAGCGGCTGTTGCCGGTGCTGTGCCAGGACCATGGCCTGACCCCGGACCAAGTGGTGG
CTATCGCCAGCAACGGTGGCGGCAAGCAAGCGCTCGAAACGGTGCAGCGGCTGTTGCCGGTGCTGTGCCA
GGACCATGGCCTGACCCCGGACCAAGTGGTGGCTATCGCCAGCAACATTGGCGGCAAGCAAGCGCTCGAA
ACGGTGCAGCGGCTGTTGCCGGTGCTGTGCCAGGACCATGGCGAGACGTC
