>Addgene plasmid #63311 | pFusX2-29 | depositor partial sequence | sequence record 105141 | FusX2
CGTCTCCCTGACCCCGGACCAAGTGGTGGCTATCGAGACCGGCGCCGCTACGGGCGCGTCCCATTCGCCA
TTCAGGCTGCGCAACTGTTGGGAAGGGCGATCGGTGCGGGCTCTTCGCTATTACGCCAGCTGGCGAAAGG
GGGATGTGCTGCAAGGCGATTAAGTTGGGAACGCCAGGGTTTTCCCAGTCACGACGTTGTAAAACGACGG
CCAGTGAGCGCGCGTAATCGACTCACTATAGGGCGAATTGGGTACCGGGCCCCCCCTCGAGGTCCTCCAG
CTTTTGTTCCCTTTAGTGAGGGTTAATTGCGCGCTTGGCGTAATCATGGTCATAGCTGTTTCCTGTGTGA
AATTGTTATCCGCTCACAATTCCACACAACATACGAGCCGGAAGCATAAAGTGTAAAGCCTGGGGTGCCT
AATGAGTGAGCTAACTCACATTAATTGCGTTGCGCTCACTGCCCGCTTTCCACCGGTGGTCTCTGGCGGC
AAGCAAGCGCTCGAAACGGTGCAGCGGCTGTTGCCGGTGCTGTGCCAGGACCATGGCGAGACGTCTAGAC
CAGCCAGGACAGAAATGCCTCGACTTCGCTGCTACCCAAGGTTGCCGGGTGACGCACACCGTGGAAACGG
ATGAAGGCACGAACCCAGTGGACATAAGCCTGTTCGGTTCGTAAGCTGTAATGCAAGTAGCGTATGCGCT
CACGCAACTGGTCCAGAACCTTGACCGAACGCAGCGGTGGTAACGGCGCAGTGGCGGTTTTCATGGCTTG
TTATGACTGTTTTTTTGGGGTACAGTCTATGCCTCGGGCATCCAAGCAGCAAGCGCGTTACGCCGTGGGT
CGATGTTTGATGTTATGGAGCAGCAACGATGTTACGCAGCAGGGCAGTCGCCCTAAAACAAAGTTAAACA
TTATGAGGGAAGCGGTGATCGCCGAAGTATCGACTCAACTATCAGAGGTAGTTGGCGTCATCGAGCGCCA
TCTCGAACCGACGTTGCTGGCCGTACATTTGTACGGCTCCGCAGTGGATGGCGGCCTGAAGCCACACAGT
GATATTGATTTGCTGGTTACGGTGACCGTAAGGCTTGATGAAACAACGCGGCGAGCTTTGATCAACGACC
TTTTGGAAACTTCGGCTTCCCCTGGAGAGAGCGAGATTCTCCGCGCTGTAGAAGTCACCATTGTTGTGCA
CGACGACATCATTCCGTGGCGTTATCCAGCTAAGCGCGAACTGCAATTTGGAGAATGGCAGCGCAATGAC
ATTCTTGCAGGTATCTTCGAGCCAGCCACGATCGACATTGATCTGGCTATCTTGCTGACAAAAGCAAGAG
AACATAGCGTTGCCTTGGTAGGTCCAGCGGCGGAGGAACTCTTTGATCCGGTTCCTGAACAGGATCTATT
TGAGGCGCTAAATGAAACCTTAACGCTATGGAACTCGCCGCCCGACTGGGCTGGCGATGAGCGAAATGTA
GTGCTTACGTTGTCCCGCATTTGGTACAGCGCAGTAACCGGCAAAATCGCGCCGAAGGATGTCGCTGCCG
ACTGGGCAATGGAGCGCCTGCCGGCCCAGTATCAGCCCGTCATACTTGAAGCTAGACAGGCTTATCTTGG
ACAAGAAGAAGATCGCTTGGCCTCGCGCGCAGATCAGTTGGAAGAATTTGTCCACTACGTGAAAGGCGAG
ATCACCAAGGTAGTCGGCAAATAACCCTCGAGCCACCCATGACCAAAATCCCTTAACGTGAGTTACGCGT
CGTTCCACTGAGCGTCAGACCCCGTAGAAAAGATCAAAGGATCTTCTTGAGATCCTTTTTTTCTGCGCGT
AATCTGCTGCTTGCAAACAAAAAAACCACCGCTACCAGCGGTGGTTTGTTTGCCGGATCAAGAGCTACCA
ACTCTTTTTCCGAAGGTAACTGGCTTCAGCAGAGCGCAGATACCAAATACTGTCCTTCTAGTGTAGCCGT
AGTTAGGCCACCACTTCAAGAACTCTGTAGCACCGCCTACATACCTCGCTCTGCTAATCCTGTTACCAGT
GGCTGCTGCCAGTGGCGATAAGTCGTGTCTTACCGGGTTGGACTCAAGACGATAGTTACCGGATAAGGCG
CAGCGGTCGGGCTGAACGGGGGGTTCGTGCACACAGCCCAGCTTGGAGCGAACGACCTACACCGAACTGA
GATACCTACAGCGTGAGCATTGAGAAAGCGCCACGCTTCCCGAAGGGAGAAAGGCGGACAGGTATCCGGT
AAGCGGCAGGGTCGGAACAGGAGAGCGCACGAGGGAGCTTCCAGGGGGAAACGCCTGGTATCTTTATAGT
CCTGTCGGGTTTCGCCACCTCTGACTTGAGCGTCGATTTTTGTGATGCTCGTCAGGGGGGCGGAGCCTAT
GGAAAAACGCCAGCAACGCGGCCTTTTTACGGTTCCTGGCCTTTTGCTGGCCTTTTGCTCACATGTTCTT
TCCTGCGTTATCCCCTGATTCTGTGGATAACCGTATTACCGCCTTTGAGTGAGCTGATACCGCTCGCCGC
AGCCGAACGACCGAGCGCAGCGAGTCAGTGAGCGAGGAAGCGGAAGAGCGCCCAATACGCAAACCGCCTC
TCCCCGCGCGTTGGCCGATTCATTAATGCAGCTGGCACGACAGGTTTCCCGACTGGAAAGCGGGCAGTGA
GCGCAACGCAATTAATACGCGTACCGCTAGCCAGGAAGAGTTTGTAGAAACGCAAAAAGGCCATCCGTCA
GGATGGCCTTCTGCTTAGTTTGATGCCTGGCAGTTTATGGCGGGCGTCCTGCCCGCCACCCTCCGGGCCG
TTGCTTCACAACGTTCAAATCCGCTCCCGGCGGATTTGTCCTACTCAGGAGAGCGTTCACCGACAAACAA
CAGATAAAACGAAAGGCCCAGTCTTCCGACTGAGCCTTTCGTTTTATTTGATGCCTGGCAGTTCCCTACT
CTCGCGTTAACGCTAGCATGGATGTTTTCCCAGTCACGACGTTGTAAAACGACGGCCAGTCTTAAG
