>Addgene plasmid #63311 | pFusX2-29 | addgene partial sequence | sequence record 111201 | pCR8_R1 5'-cgaaccgaacaggcttatgt-3'
CGTCACCCGGCAACCTTGGGTAGCAGCGAAGTCGAGGCATTTCTGTCCTGGCTGGTCTAGACGTCTCGCC
ATGGTCCTGGCACAGCACCGGCAACAGCCGCTGCACCGTTTCGAGCGCTTGCTTGCCGCCAATGTTGCTG
GCGATAGCCACCACTTGGTCCGGGGTCAGGCCATGGTCCTGGCACAGCACCGGCAACAGCCGCTGCACCG
TTTCGAGCGCTTGCTTGCCGCCACCGTTGCTGGCGATAGCCACCACTTGGTCCGGGGTCAGGCCATGGTC
CTGGCACAGCACCGGCAACAGCCGCTGCACCGTTTCGAGCGCTTGCTTGCCGCCATCGTGGCTGGCGATA
GCCACCACTTGGTCCGGGGTCAGGGAGACGCTTAAGACTGGCCGTCGTTTTACAACGTCGTGACTGGGAA
AACATCCATGCTAGCGTTAACGCGAGAGTAGGGAACTGCCAGGCATCAAATAAAACGAAAGGCTCAGTCG
GAAGACTGGGCCTTTCGTTTTATCTGTTGTTTGTCGGTGAACGCTCTCCTGAGTAGGACAAATCCGCCGG
GAGCGGATTTGAACGTTGTGAAGCAACGGCCCGGAAGGGTGGCGGGCAGGACGCCCGCCATAA
